Addgene plasmid #60905: pLV-sgCDKN1B#2 BFP
Purpose: A lentiviral plasmid that encodes both a sgRNA targeting CDKN1B and BFP
Depositing lab: Ron Vale. Depositing organization: University of California, San Francisco (UCSF). Publication: A Protein-Tagging System for Signal Amplification in Gene Expression and Fluorescence Imaging. Tanenbaum ME, Gilbert LA, Qi LS, Weissman JS, Vale RD. Cell. 2014 Oct 8. pii: S0092-8674(14)01227-6. doi: 10.1016/j.cell.2014.09.039. PubMed 25307933.
Backbone
  Vector backbone: pHR
  Vector type: Mammalian Expression, Lentiviral, CRISPR
Growth in bacteria
  Bacterial resistance: Ampicillin, 100 μg/mL
  Growth temperature: 37°C
  Growth strain: Stbl3
  Copy number: High Copy
Gene/Insert
  Gene/Insert name: BFP
Terms and licenses: Academic/Nonprofit Terms; Industry Terms: Not Available to Industry
Depositor comments: For more information, visit https://valelab4.ucsf.edu/external/research/suntag.html
How to cite: pLV-sgCDKN1B#2 BFP was a gift from Ron Vale (Addgene plasmid # 60905 ; http://n2t.net/addgene:60905 ; RRID:Addgene_60905)
