[The description below was written by a language model from this plasmid's Addgene catalogue record and pLannotate feature annotations shown in this document.]
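Description:
pLV-sgCDKN1B#2 BFP is a lentiviral transfer plasmid on the pHR backbone that delivers a single guide RNA targeting CDKN1B together with a blue fluorescent marker for use in mammalian cells. It is maintained in bacteria through a high-copy ColE1/pUC-type origin and an ampicillin resistance gene (β-lactamase with its own promoter). A recombination-deficient strain is recorded as the growth host, which is usual for plasmids carrying repeated LTR sequences.

The viral portion begins with a CMV enhancer/promoter fused to a truncated HIV-1 5' LTR, which drives genomic RNA production in packaging cells. This is followed by the Ψ packaging signal with a gag fragment, the Rev response element for nuclear export of the unspliced genome, and the cPPT/CTS. Downstream lies the sgRNA region, annotated only as a fragment of the S. pyogenes tracrRNA scaffold. The feature table does not identify the promoter driving the guide, so that element is not stated in the record.

An EF-1α promoter then drives a puromycin N-acetyltransferase gene followed by TagBFP, allowing transduced cells to be selected with drug and tracked or sorted by blue fluorescence. The short gap between the two coding sequences suggests a linking element, but none is annotated. Two loxP sites in the same orientation flank the sgRNA and marker cassette, which would in principle permit Cre-mediated excision. A WPRE enhances transcript expression, and a nef fragment and a second truncated LTR close the provirus.

The plasmid comes from work on a protein-tagging system for signal amplification in gene expression and imaging. It is one of several numbered guides against CDKN1B, intended for use with a separately supplied Cas9-based effector.
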