Features (pLannotate 1.2.2; 23 found; start..end, strand, type, name):
     40..92      -  misc_feature   bom (fragment): basis of mobility region from pBR322
    247..626     +  enhancer       CMV enhancer: human cytomegalovirus immediate early enhancer
    627..826     +  promoter       CMV promoter: human cytomegalovirus (CMV) immediate early promoter
    844..1024    +  LTR            5' LTR (truncated): truncated 5' long terminal repeat (LTR) from HIV-1
   1071..1196    +  misc_feature   HIV-1 Ψ: packaging signal of human immunodeficiency virus type 1
   1180..1518    +  CDS            HIV-1 gag (fragment): gag protein from human immunodeficiency virus 1; gag
   1695..1928    +  misc_feature   RRE: The Rev response element (RRE) of HIV-1 allows for Rev-dependent mRNA export from the nucleus to the cytoplasm.
   2305..2405    +  CDS            Rev (fragment): human immunodeficiency virus 1 (HIV-1) Rev protein; rev; enhances nuclear export of unspliced and incompletely spliced viral mRNAs
   2455..2572    +  misc_feature   cPPT/CTS: central polypurine tract and central termination sequence of HIV-1
   2825..2858    +  protein_bind   loxP: Cre-mediated recombination occurs in the 8-bp core sequence (GCATACAT). Cre recombinase
   2984..3051    +  misc_RNA       tracrRNA (fragment): trans-activating CRISPR RNA for the Streptococcus pyogenes CRISPR/Cas9 system
   3116..4287    +  promoter       EF-1α promoter: strong constitutive promoter for human elongation factor EF-1α
   4299..4895    +  CDS            PuroR: puromycin N-acetyltransferase; pac from Streptomyces alboniger; confers resistance to puromycin
   4971..5669    +  CDS            TagBFP: monomeric blue fluorescent protein mammalian codon-optimized
   5689..5722    +  protein_bind   loxP: Cre-mediated recombination occurs in the 8-bp core sequence (GCATACAT). Cre recombinase
   5755..5778    +  misc_feature   MCS (fragment): pBluescript multiple cloning site
   5778..6366    +  misc_feature   WPRE: woodchuck hepatitis virus posttranscriptional regulatory element
   6367..6386    +  misc_feature   MCS (fragment): pBluescript multiple cloning site
   6388..6888    +  CDS            nef (fragment): NEF_HV1LA - Experimental evidence at protein level: Swiss-Prot protein existence level 1. Extracellular Nef protein targets CD4(+) T-lymphocytes for apoptosis by interacting with CXCR4 surface receptors. From Human immunodeficiency virus type 1 group M subtype B (isolate Lai) (HIV-1).
   6895..7075    +  LTR            5' LTR (truncated): truncated 5' long terminal repeat (LTR) from HIV-1
   7137..7725    -  rep_origin     ori: high-copy-number ColE1/pMB1/pBR322/pUC origin of replication
   7896..8756    -  CDS            AmpR: β-lactamase; bla; confers resistance to ampicillin, carbenicillin, and related antibiotics
   8757..8861    -  promoter       AmpR promoter: bla
>Addgene plasmid #60905 | pLV-sgCDKN1B#2 BFP | depositor full sequence | sequence record 98289 | pLV-sgCDKN1B#2 BFP sequence 8889 bps
GCTTAAGCGGTCGACGGATCGGGAGATCTCCCGATCCCCTATGGTGCACTCTCAGTACAATCTGCTCTGA
TGCCGCATAGTTAAGCCAGTATCTGCTCCCTGCTTGTGTGTTGGAGGTCGCTGAGTAGTGCGCGAGCAAA
ATTTAAGCTACAACAAGGCAAGGCTTGACCGACAATTGCATGAAGAATCTGCTTAGGGTTAGGCGTTTTG
CGCTGCTTCGCGATGTACGGGCCAGATATACGCGTTGACATTGATTATTGACTAGTTATTAATAGTAATC
AATTACGGGGTCATTAGTTCATAGCCCATATATGGAGTTCCGCGTTACATAACTTACGGTAAATGGCCCG
CCTGGCTGACCGCCCAACGACCCCCGCCCATTGACGTCAATAATGACGTATGTTCCCATAGTAACGCCAA
TAGGGACTTTCCATTGACGTCAATGGGTGGAGTATTTACGGTAAACTGCCCACTTGGCAGTACATCAAGT
GTATCATATGCCAAGTACGCCCCCTATTGACGTCAATGACGGTAAATGGCCCGCCTGGCATTATGCCCAG
TACATGACCTTATGGGACTTTCCTACTTGGCAGTACATCTACGTATTAGTCATCGCTATTACCATGGTGA
TGCGGTTTTGGCAGTACATCAATGGGCGTGGATAGCGGTTTGACTCACGGGGATTTCCAAGTCTCCACCC
CATTGACGTCAATGGGAGTTTGTTTTGGCACCAAAATCAACGGGACTTTCCAAAATGTCGTAACAACTCC
GCCCCATTGACGCAAATGGGCGGTAGGCGTGTACGGTGGGAGGTCTATATAAGCAGCGCGTTTTGCCTGT
ACTGGGTCTCTCTGGTTAGACCAGATCTGAGCCTGGGAGCTCTCTGGCTAACTAGGGAACCCACTGCTTA
AGCCTCAATAAAGCTTGCCTTGAGTGCTTCAAGTAGTGTGTGCCCGTCTGTTGTGTGACTCTGGTAACTA
GAGATCCCTCAGACCCTTTTAGTCAGTGTGGAAAATCTCTAGCAGTGGCGCCCGAACAGGGACTTGAAAG
CGAAAGGGAAACCAGAGGAGCTCTCTCGACGCAGGACTCGGCTTGCTGAAGCGCGCACGGCAAGAGGCGA
GGGGCGGCGACTGGTGAGTACGCCAAAAATTTTGACTAGCGGAGGCTAGAAGGAGAGAGATGGGTGCGAG
AGCGTCAGTATTAAGCGGGGGAGAATTAGATCGCGATGGGAAAAAATTCGGTTAAGGCCAGGGGGAAAGA
AAAAATATAAATTAAAACATATAGTATGGGCAAGCAGGGAGCTAGAACGATTCGCAGTTAATCCTGGCCT
GTTAGAAACATCAGAAGGCTGTAGACAAATACTGGGACAGCTACAACCATCCCTTCAGACAGGATCAGAA
GAACTTAGATCATTATATAATACAGTAGCAACCCTCTATTGTGTGCATCAAAGGATAGAGATAAAAGACA
CCAAGGAAGCTTTAGACAAGATAGAGGAAGAGCAAAACAAAAGTAAGACCACCGCACAGCAAGCGGCCGG
CCGCGCTGATCTTCAGACCTGGAGGAGGAGATATGAGGGACAATTGGAGAAGTGAATTATATAAATATAA
AGTAGTAAAAATTGAACCATTAGGAGTAGCACCCACCAAGGCAAAGAGAAGAGTGGTGCAGAGAGAAAAA
AGAGCAGTGGGAATAGGAGCTTTGTTCCTTGGGTTCTTGGGAGCAGCAGGAAGCACTATGGGCGCAGCGT
CAATGACGCTGACGGTACAGGCCAGACAATTATTGTCTGGTATAGTGCAGCAGCAGAACAATTTGCTGAG
GGCTATTGAGGCGCAACAGCATCTGTTGCAACTCACAGTCTGGGGCATCAAGCAGCTCCAGGCAAGAATC
CTGGCTGTGGAAAGATACCTAAAGGATCAACAGCTCCTGGGGATTTGGGGTTGCTCTGGAAAACTCATTT
GCACCACTGCTGTGCCTTGGAATGCTAGTTGGAGTAATAAATCTCTGGAACAGATTTGGAATCACACGAC
CTGGATGGAGTGGGACAGAGAAATTAACAATTACACAAGCTTAATACACTCCTTAATTGAAGAATCGCAA
AACCAGCAAGAAAAGAATGAACAAGAATTATTGGAATTAGATAAATGGGCAAGTTTGTGGAATTGGTTTA
ACATAACAAATTGGCTGTGGTATATAAAATTATTCATAATGATAGTAGGAGGCTTGGTAGGTTTAAGAAT
AGTTTTTGCTGTACTTTCTATAGTGAATAGAGTTAGGCAGGGATATTCACCATTATCGTTTCAGACCCAC
CTCCCAACCCCGAGGGGACCCGACAGGCCCGAAGGAATAGAAGAAGAAGGTGGAGAGAGAGACAGAGACA
GATCCATTCGATTAGTGAACGGATCGGCACTGCGTGCGCCAATTCTGCAGACAAATGGCAGTATTCATCC
ACAATTTTAAAAGAAAAGGGGGGATTGGGGGGTACAGTGCAGGGGAAAGAATAGTAGACATAATAGCAAC
AGACATACAAACTAAAGAATTACAAAAACAAATTACAAAAATTCAAAATTTTCGGGTTTATTACAGGGAC
AGCAGAGATCCAGTTTGGTTAGTACCGGGCCCGCTCTAGAGATCCGACGCGCCATCTCTAGGCCCGCGCC
GGCCCCCTCGCACGGACTTGTGGGAGAAGCTCGGCTACTCCCCTGCCCCGGTTAATTTGCATATAATATT
TCCTAGTAACTATAGAGGCTTAATGTGCGATAAAAGACAGATAATCTGTTCTTTTTAATACTAGCTACAT
TTTACATGATAGGCTTGGATTTCTATAACTTCGTATAGCATACATTATACGAAGTTATAAACAGCACAAA
AGGAAACTCACCCTAACTGTAAAGTAATTGTGTGTTTTGAGACTATAAGTATCCCTTGGAGAACCACCTT
GTTGGGAAGCCGGGACCTGGACCAGGTTTAAGAGCTAAGCTGGAAACAGCATAGCAAGTTTAAATAAGGC
TAGTCCGTTATCAACTTGAAAAAGTGGCACCGAGTCGGTGCTTTTTTTCTCGAGTACTAGGATCCATTAG
GCGGCCGCGTGGATAACCGTATTACCGCCATGCATGTGCCCGTCAGTGGGCAGAGCGCACATCGCCCACA
GTCCCCGAGAAGTTGGGGGGAGGGGTCGGCAATTGAACCGGTGCCTAGAGAAGGTGGCGCGGGGTAAACT
GGGAAAGTGATGTCGTGTACTGGCTCCGCCTTTTTCCCGAGGGTGGGGGAGAACCGTATATAAGTGCAGT
AGTCGCCGTGAACGTTCTTTTTCGCAACGGGTTTGCCGCCAGAACACAGGTAAGTGCCGTGTGTGGTTCC
CGCGGGCCTGGCCTCTTTACGGGTTATGGCCCTTGCGTGCCTTGAATTACTTCCACCTGGCTGCAGTACG
TGATTCTTGATCCCGAGCTTCGGGTTGGAAGTGGGTGGGAGAGTTCGAGGCCTTGCGCTTAAGGAGCCCC
TTCGCCTCGTGCTTGAGTTGAGGCCTGGCCTGGGCGCTGGGGCCGCCGCGTGCGAATCTGGTGGCACCTT
CGCGCCTGTCTCGCTGCTTTCGATAAGTCTCTAGCCATTTAAAATTTTTGATGACCTGCTGCGACGCTTT
TTTTCTGGCAAGATAGTCTTGTAAATGCGGGCCAAGATCTGCACACTGGTATTTCGGTTTTTGGGGCCGC
GGGCGGCGACGGGGCCCGTGCGTCCCAGCGCACATGTTCGGCGAGGCGGGGCCTGCGAGCGCGGCCACCG
AGAATCGGACGGGGGTAGTCTCAAGCTGGCCGGCCTGCTCTGGTGCCTGGCCTCGCGCCGCCGTGTATCG
CCCCGCCCTGGGCGGCAAGGCTGGCCCGGTCGGCACCAGTTGCGTGAGCGGAAAGATGGCCGCTTCCCGG
CCCTGCTGCAGGGAGCTCAAAATGGAGGACGCGGCGCTCGGGAGAGCGGGCGGGTGAGTCACCCACACAA
AGGAAAAGGGCCTTTCCGTCCTCAGCCGTCGCTTCATGTGACTCCACGGAGTACCGGGCGCCGTCCAGGC
ACCTCGATTAGTTCTCGCGCTTTTGGAGTACGTCGTCTTTAGGTTGGGGGGAGGGGTTTTATGCGATGGA
GTTTCCCCACACTGAGTGGGTGGAGACTGAAGTTAGGCCAGCTTGGCACTTGATGTAATTCTCCTTGGAA
TTTGCCCTTTTTGAGTTTGGATCTTGGTTCATTCTCAAGCCTCAGACAGTGGTTCAAAGTTTTTTTCTTC
CATTTCAGGTGTCGTGAGCTAGCCCACCATGACCGAGTACAAGCCCACGGTGCGCCTCGCCACCCGCGAC
GACGTCCCCCGGGCCGTACGCACCCTCGCCGCCGCGTTCGCCGACTACCCCGCCACGCGCCACACCGTCG
ACCCGGACCGCCACATCGAGCGGGTCACCGAGCTGCAAGAACTCTTCCTCACGCGCGTCGGGCTCGACAT
CGGCAAGGTGTGGGTCGCGGACGACGGCGCCGCGGTGGCGGTCTGGACCACGCCGGAGAGCGTCGAAGCG
GGGGCGGTGTTCGCCGAGATCGGCCCGCGCATGGCCGAGTTGAGCGGTTCCCGGCTGGCCGCGCAGCAAC
AGATGGAAGGCCTCCTGGCGCCGCACCGGCCCAAGGAGCCCGCGTGGTTCCTGGCCACCGTCGGCGTCTC
GCCCGACCACCAGGGCAAGGGTCTGGGCAGCGCCGTCGTGCTCCCCGGAGTGGAGGCGGCCGAGCGCGCC
GGGGTGCCCGCCTTCCTGGAGACCTCCGCGCCCCGCAACCTCCCCTTCTACGAGCGGCTCGGCTTCACCG
TCACCGCCGACGTCGAGGTGCCCGAAGGACCGCGCACCTGGTGCATGACCCGCAAGCCCGGTGCCGGATC
GGGAGAGGGCAGAGGAAGTCTGCTAACATGCGGTGACGTCGAGGAGAATCCTGGCCCACCGGTCGCCACC
AGCGAGCTGATTAAGGAGAACATGCACATGAAGCTGTACATGGAGGGCACCGTGGACAACCATCACTTCA
AGTGCACATCCGAGGGCGAAGGCAAGCCCTACGAGGGCACCCAGACCATGAGAATCAAGGTGGTCGAGGG
CGGCCCTCTCCCCTTCGCCTTCGACATCCTGGCTACTAGCTTCCTCTACGGCAGCAAGACCTTCATCAAC
CACACCCAGGGCATCCCCGACTTCTTCAAGCAGTCCTTCCCTGAGGGCTTCACATGGGAGAGAGTCACCA
CATACGAAGACGGGGGCGTGCTGACCGCTACCCAGGACACCAGCCTCCAGGACGGCTGCCTCATCTACAA
CGTCAAGATCAGAGGGGTGAACTTCACATCCAACGGCCCTGTGATGCAGAAGAAAACACTCGGCTGGGAG
GCCTTCACCGAGACGCTGTACCCCGCTGACGGCGGCCTGGAAGGCAGAAACGACATGGCCCTGAAGCTCG
TGGGCGGGAGCCATCTGATCGCAAACATCAAGACCACATATAGATCCAAGAAACCCGCTAAGAACCTCAA
GATGCCTGGCGTCTACTATGTGGACTACAGACTGGAAAGAATCAAGGAGGCCAACAACGAGACCTACGTC
GAGCAGCACGAGGTGGCAGTGGCCAGATACTGCGACCTCCCTAGCAAACTGGGGCACAAACTTAATTAAG
AATTCGTCGAGGGACCTAATAACTTCGTATAGCATACATTATACGAAGTTATACATGTTTAAGGGTTCCG
GTTCCACTAGGTACAATTCGATATCAAGCTTATCGATAATCAACCTCTGGATTACAAAATTTGTGAAAGA
TTGACTGGTATTCTTAACTATGTTGCTCCTTTTACGCTATGTGGATACGCTGCTTTAATGCCTTTGTATC
ATGCTATTGCTTCCCGTATGGCTTTCATTTTCTCCTCCTTGTATAAATCCTGGTTGCTGTCTCTTTATGA
GGAGTTGTGGCCCGTTGTCAGGCAACGTGGCGTGGTGTGCACTGTGTTTGCTGACGCAACCCCCACTGGT
TGGGGCATTGCCACCACCTGTCAGCTCCTTTCCGGGACTTTCGCTTTCCCCCTCCCTATTGCCACGGCGG
AACTCATCGCCGCCTGCCTTGCCCGCTGCTGGACAGGGGCTCGGCTGTTGGGCACTGACAATTCCGTGGT
GTTGTCGGGGAAATCATCGTCCTTTCCTTGGCTGCTCGCCTGTGTTGCCACCTGGATTCTGCGCGGGACG
TCCTTCTGCTACGTCCCTTCGGCCCTCAATCCAGCGGACCTTCCTTCCCGCGGCCTGCTGCCGGCTCTGC
GGCCTCTTCCGCGTCTTCGCCTTCGCCCTCAGACGAGTCGGATCTCCCTTTGGGCCGCCTCCCCGCATCG
ATACCGTCGACCTCGATCGAGACCTAGAAAAACATGGAGCAATCACAAGTAGCAATACAGCAGCTACCAA
TGCTGATTGTGCCTGGCTAGAAGCACAAGAGGAGGAGGAGGTGGGTTTTCCAGTCACACCTCAGGTACCT
TTAAGACCAATGACTTACAAGGCAGCTGTAGATCTTAGCCACTTTTTAAAAGAAAAGGGGGGACTGGAAG
GGCTAATTCACTCCCAACGAAGACAAGATATCCTTGATCTGTGGATCTACCACACACAAGGCTACTTCCC
TGATTGGCAGAACTACACACCAGGGCCAGGGATCAGATATCCACTGACCTTTGGATGGTGCTACAAGCTA
GTACCAGTTGAGCAAGAGAAGGTAGAAGAAGCCAATGAAGGAGAGAACACCCGCTTGTTACACCCTGTGA
GCCTGCATGGGATGGATGACCCGGAGAGAGAAGTATTAGAGTGGAGGTTTGACAGCCGCCTAGCATTTCA
TCACATGGCCCGAGAGCTGCATCCGGACTGTACTGGGTCTCTCTGGTTAGACCAGATCTGAGCCTGGGAG
CTCTCTGGCTAACTAGGGAACCCACTGCTTAAGCCTCAATAAAGCTTGCCTTGAGTGCTTCAAGTAGTGT
GTGCCCGTCTGTTGTGTGACTCTGGTAACTAGAGATCCCTCAGACCCTTTTAGTCAGTGTGGAAAATCTC
TAGCAGCATGTGAGCAAAAGGCCAGCAAAAGGCCAGGAACCGTAAAAAGGCCGCGTTGCTGGCGTTTTTC
CATAGGCTCCGCCCCCCTGACGAGCATCACAAAAATCGACGCTCAAGTCAGAGGTGGCGAAACCCGACAG
GACTATAAAGATACCAGGCGTTTCCCCCTGGAAGCTCCCTCGTGCGCTCTCCTGTTCCGACCCTGCCGCT
TACCGGATACCTGTCCGCCTTTCTCCCTTCGGGAAGCGTGGCGCTTTCTCATAGCTCACGCTGTAGGTAT
CTCAGTTCGGTGTAGGTCGTTCGCTCCAAGCTGGGCTGTGTGCACGAACCCCCCGTTCAGCCCGACCGCT
GCGCCTTATCCGGTAACTATCGTCTTGAGTCCAACCCGGTAAGACACGACTTATCGCCACTGGCAGCAGC
CACTGGTAACAGGATTAGCAGAGCGAGGTATGTAGGCGGTGCTACAGAGTTCTTGAAGTGGTGGCCTAAC
TACGGCTACACTAGAAGAACAGTATTTGGTATCTGCGCTCTGCTGAAGCCAGTTACCTTCGGAAAAAGAG
TTGGTAGCTCTTGATCCGGCAAACAAACCACCGCTGGTAGCGGTGGTTTTTTTGTTTGCAAGCAGCAGAT
TACGCGCAGAAAAAAAGGATCTCAAGAAGATCCTTTGATCTTTTCTACGGGGTCTGACGCTCAGTGGAAC
GAAAACTCACGTTAAGGGATTTTGGTCATGAGATTATCAAAAAGGATCTTCACCTAGATCCTTTTAAATT
AAAAATGAAGTTTTAAATCAATCTAAAGTATATATGAGTAAACTTGGTCTGACAGTTACCAATGCTTAAT
CAGTGAGGCACCTATCTCAGCGATCTGTCTATTTCGTTCATCCATAGTTGCCTGACTCCCCGTCGTGTAG
ATAACTACGATACGGGAGGGCTTACCATCTGGCCCCAGTGCTGCAATGATACCGCGAGACCCACGCTCAC
CGGCTCCAGATTTATCAGCAATAAACCAGCCAGCCGGAAGGGCCGAGCGCAGAAGTGGTCCTGCAACTTT
ATCCGCCTCCATCCAGTCTATTAATTGTTGCCGGGAAGCTAGAGTAAGTAGTTCGCCAGTTAATAGTTTG
CGCAACGTTGTTGCCATTGCTACAGGCATCGTGGTGTCACGCTCGTCGTTTGGTATGGCTTCATTCAGCT
CCGGTTCCCAACGATCAAGGCGAGTTACATGATCCCCCATGTTGTGCAAAAAAGCGGTTAGCTCCTTCGG
TCCTCCGATCGTTGTCAGAAGTAAGTTGGCCGCAGTGTTATCACTCATGGTTATGGCAGCACTGCATAAT
TCTCTTACTGTCATGCCATCCGTAAGATGCTTTTCTGTGACTGGTGAGTACTCAACCAAGTCATTCTGAG
AATAGTGTATGCGGCGACCGAGTTGCTCTTGCCCGGCGTCAATACGGGATAATACCGCGCCACATAGCAG
AACTTTAAAAGTGCTCATCATTGGAAAACGTTCTTCGGGGCGAAAACTCTCAAGGATCTTACCGCTGTTG
AGATCCAGTTCGATGTAACCCACTCGTGCACCCAACTGATCTTCAGCATCTTTTACTTTCACCAGCGTTT
CTGGGTGAGCAAAAACAGGAAGGCAAAATGCCGCAAAAAAGGGAATAAGGGCGACACGGAAATGTTGAAT
ACTCATACTCTTCCTTTTTCAATATTATTGAAGCATTTATCAGGGTTATTGTCTCATGAGCGGATACATA
TTTGAATGTATTTAGAAAAATAAACAAATAGGGGTTCCGCGCACATTTCCCCGAAAAGTGCCACCTGAC
