>Addgene plasmid #60905 | pLV-sgCDKN1B#2 BFP | addgene partial sequence | sequence record 99885 | U6 5'-cagtgcaggggaaagaatagtagac-3'
AACTAAAGAATTACAAAAACAAATTACAAAAATTCAAAATTTTCGGGTTTATTACAGGGACAGCAGAGAT
CCAGTTTGGTTAGTACCGGGCCCGCTCTAGAGATCCGACGCGCCATCTCTAGGCCCGCGCCGGCCCCCTC
GCACGGACTTGTGGGAGAAGCTCGGCTACTCCCCTGCCCCGGTTAATTTGCATATAATATTTCCTAGTAA
CTATAGAGGCTTAATGTGCGATAAAAGACAGATAATCTGTTCTTTTTAATACTAGCTACATTTTACATGA
TAGGCTTGGATTTCTATAACTTCGTATAGCATACATTATACGAAGTTATAAACAGCACAAAAGGAAACTC
ACCCTAACTGTAAAGTAATTGTGTGTTTTGAGACTATAAGTATCCCTTGGAGAACCACCTTGTTGGGAAG
CCGGGACCTGGACCAGGTTTAAGAGCTAAGCTGGAAACAGCATAGCAAGTTTAAATAAGGCTAGTCCGTT
ATCAACTTGAAAAAGTGGCACCGAGTCGGTGCTTTTTTTCTCGAGTACTAGGATCCATTAGGCGGCCGCG
TGGATAACCGTATTACCGCCATGCATGTGCCCGTCAGTGGGCAGAGCGCACATCGCCCACAGTCCCCGAG
AAGTTGGGGGGAGGGGTCGGC
