>Addgene plasmid #60905 | pLV-sgCDKN1B#2 BFP | addgene partial sequence | sequence record 99886 | Puro-F2 5'-ctcggcttcaccgtcacc-3'
GCACCTGGTGCATGACCCGCAAGCCCGGTGCCGGATCGGGAGAGGGCAGAGGAAGTCTGCTAACATGCGG
TGACGTCGAGGAGAATCCTGGCCCACCGGTCGCCACCAGCGAGCTGATTAAGGAGAACATGCACATGAAG
CTGTACATGGAGGGCACCGTGGACAACCATCACTTCAAGTGCACATCCGAGGGCGAAGGCAAGCCCTACG
AGGGCACCCAGACCATGAGAATCAAGGTGGTCGAGGGCGGCCCTCTCCCCTTCGCCTTCGACATCCTGGC
TACTAGCTTCCTCTACGGCAGCAAGACCTTCATCAACCACACCCAGGGCATCCCCGACTTCTTCAAGCAG
TCCTTCCCTGAGGGCTTCACATGGGAGAGAGTCACCACATACGAAGACGGGGGCGTGCTGACCGCTACCC
AGGACACCAGCCTCCAGGACGGCTGCCTCATCTACAACGTCAAGATCAGAGGGGTGAACTTCACATCCAA
CGGCCCTGTGATGCAGAAGAAAACACTCGGCTGGGAGGCCTTCACCGAGACGCTG
